Addgene plasmid #53642: RIPK2A-c033
Purpose: Baculovirus expression for structure determination; may not be full ORF
Depositing lab: Nicola Burgess-Brown. Depositing organization: University of Oxford.
Backbone
  Vector backbone: pFB-LIC-Bse
  Backbone manufacturer: SGC
  Vector type: Baculovirus expression
Growth in bacteria
  Bacterial resistance: Ampicillin, 100 μg/mL
  Growth temperature: 37°C
  Growth strain: Mach1 ; SF9
  Copy number: High Copy
Gene/Insert
  Gene/Insert name: RIPK2A (alt name: 4C8B)
  Insert size (bp): 1052
  Mutation: R171C
  Promoter: polyhedrin
  Tag / fusion protein: His6-TEV (N terminal on insert)
  Cloning method: Ligation Independent Cloning
  Sequencing primers: 5′ Polyhedrin forward
Terms and licenses: Academic/Nonprofit Terms; Industry Terms: Not Available to Industry
Depositor comments: Baculovirus transfer vector (Bac-to-bac), N-terminal His-tag, TEV http://www.thesgc.org/structures/4C8B/ Use BL21(DE3)-R3-pRARE2 strain for expression.
How to cite: RIPK2A-c033 was a gift from Nicola Burgess-Brown (Addgene plasmid # 53642 ; http://n2t.net/addgene:53642 ; RRID:Addgene_53642)
