[The description below was written by a language model from this plasmid's Addgene catalogue record.]
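Description:
RIPK2A-c033 is a baculovirus transfer plasmid built on the pFB-LIC-Bse backbone from the SGC, a Bac-to-Bac-style vector adapted for ligation-independent cloning. It is maintained in E. coli as a high-copy plasmid under ampicillin selection. As a transfer vector it is not itself the final expression agent. In the Bac-to-Bac system the expression cassette is moved into a baculovirus genome carried as a bacmid, and the resulting recombinant virus is used to infect insect cells, with Sf9 listed alongside the bacterial cloning strain in the record. No feature table is provided, so details of the backbone elements beyond the catalogue fields cannot be confirmed here.

The insert is an approximately 1 kb fragment of RIPK2 (receptor-interacting serine/threonine kinase 2) carrying an R171C substitution. The record cautions that it may not be the full open reading frame, which is consistent with a truncated construct designed for crystallography. The species of origin is not stated. Expression is driven by the polyhedrin promoter, a very strong, very late baculoviral promoter commonly used for high-level protein production in insect cells. The protein is made with an N-terminal His6 tag followed by a TEV protease cleavage site, allowing nickel-affinity purification and subsequent tag removal.

The stated purpose is protein production for structure determination, and the alternative insert name is a structure identifier pointing to a deposited structure associated with this construct. The depositor comments also mention a bacterial expression strain, which sits oddly with the baculovirus design, and the record does not resolve this discrepancy.
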