>Addgene plasmid #53642 | RIPK2A-c033 | depositor partial sequence | sequence record 83770 | insert sequence
ATGGGCCACCATCATCATCATCATTCTTCTGGTGTAGATCTGGGTACCGAGAACCTGTACTTCCAATCCA
TGAGCGCCCTGCCCACCATTCCCTACCACAAACTCGCCGACCTGCGCTACCTGAGCCGCGGCGCCTCTGG
CACTGTGTCGTCCGCCCGCCACGCAGACTGGCGCGTCCAGGTGGCCGTGAAGCACCTGCACATCCACACT
CCGCTGCTCGACAGTGAAAGAAAGGATGTCTTAAGAGAAGCTGAAATTTTACACAAAGCTAGATTTAGTT
ACATTCTTCCAATTTTGGGAATTTGCAATGAGCCTGAATTTTTGGGAATAGTTACTGAATACATGCCAAA
TGGATCATTAAATGAACTCCTACATAGGAAAACTGAATATCCTGATGTTGCTTGGCCATTGAGATTTCGC
ATCCTGCATGAAATTGCCCTTGGTGTAAATTACCTGCACAATATGACTCCTCCTTTACTTCATCATGACT
TGAAGACTCAGAATATCTTATTGGACAATGAATTTCATGTTAAGATTGCAGATTTTGGTTTATCAAAGTG
GTGCATGATGTCCCTCTCACAGTCACGAAGTAGCAAATCTGCACCAGAAGGAGGGACAATTATCTATATG
CCACCTGAAAACTATGAACCTGGACAAAAATCAAGGGCCAGTATCAAGCACGATATATATAGCTATGCAG
TTATCACATGGGAAGTGTTATCCAGAAAACAGCCTTTTGAAGATGTCACCAATCCTTTGCAGATAATGTA
TAGTGTGTCACAAGGACATCGACCTGTTATTAATGAAGAAAGTTTGCCATATGATATACCTCACCGAGCA
CGTATGATCTCTCTAATAGAAAGTGGATGGGCACAAAATCCAGATGAAAGACCATCTTTCTTAAAATGTT
TAATAGAACTTGAACCAGTTTTGAGAACATTTGAAGAGATAACTTTTCTTGAAGCTGTTATTCAGCTAAA
GAAAACAAAGTTACAGAGTGTTTGACAGTAAAGGTGGATACGGATCCGAATTCGAGCTCCGTCGACAAGC
TT
