>Addgene plasmid #53642 | RIPK2A-c033 | addgene partial sequence | sequence record 90055 | Polyhedrin-F 5'-AAATGATAACCATCTCGC-3'
ACAGTTTTGTAATAAAAAAACCTATAAATATTCCGGATTATTCATACCGTCCCACCATCGGGCGCGGATC
TCGGTCCGAAAACCATGGGCCACCATCATCATCATCATTCTTCTGGTGTAGATCTGGGTACCGAGAACCT
GTACTTCCAATCCATGAGCGCCCTGCCCACCATTCCCTACCACAAACTCGCCGACCTGCGCTACCTGAGC
CGCGGCGCCTCTGGCACTGTGTCGTCCGCCCGCCACGCAGACTGGCGCGTCCAGGTGGCCGTGAAGCACC
TGCACATCCACACTCCGCTGCTCGACAGTGAAAGAAAGGATGTCTTAAGAGAAGCTGAAATTTTACACAA
AGCTAGATTTAGTTACATTCTTCCAATTTTGGGAATTTGCAATGAGCCTGAATTTTTGGGAATAGTTACT
GAATACATGCCAAATGGATCATTAAATGAACTCCTACATAGGAAAACTGAATATCCTGATGTTGCTTGGC
CATTGAGATTTCGCATCCTGCATGAAATTGCCCTTGGTGTAAATTACCTGCACAATATGACTCCTCCTTT
ACTTCATCATGACTTGAAGACTCAGAATATCTTATTGGACAATGAATTTCATGTTAAGATTGCAGATTTT
GGTTTATCAAAGTGGTGCATGATGTCCCTCTCACAGTCACGAAGTAGCAAATCTGCACCAGAAGGAGGGA
CAATTATCTATATGCCACCTGAAAACTATGAACCTGGACAAAAATCAAGGGCCAGTATCAAGCACGATAT
ATATAGCTATGCAGTTATCACATGGGAAGTGTTATCCAGAAAACAGCCTTTTGAAGATGTCACCAATCCT
TTGCAGATAATGTATAGTGTGTCACAAGGACATCGACCTGTTATTAATGAAGAAAGTTTGCCATATGATA
TACCTCACCGAGCACGTATGATCTCTCTAATAGAAAGTGGATGGGCACAAAATCCAGATGAAAGACCATC
TTTCTTAAAATG
